>Addgene plasmid #185189 | pST_DSUP_RAMVA (pBS0353) | addgene full sequence | sequence record 366770 | Addgene NGS Result
CCTGACGTCGACGGATCGGGAGATCTCCCGATCCCCTATGGTGCACTCTCAGTACAATCTGCTCTGATGC
CGCATAGTTAAGCCAGTATCTGCTCCCTGCTTGTGTGTTGGAGGTCGCTGAGTAGTGCGCGAGCAAAATT
TAAGCTACAACAAGGCAAGGCTTGACCGACAATTGCATGAAGAATCTGCTTAGGGTTAGGCGTTTTGCGC
TGCTTCGCGATGTACGGGCCAGATATACGCGTTGACATTGATTATTGACTAGTTATTAATAGTAATCAAT
TACGGGGTCATTAGTTCATAGCCCATATATGGAGTTCCGCGTTACATAACTTACGGTAAATGGCCCGCCT
GGCTGACCGCCCAACGACCCCCGCCCATTGACGTCAATAATGACGTATGTTCCCATAGTAACGCCAATAG
GGACTTTCCATTGACGTCAATGGGTGGAGTATTTACGGTAAACTGCCCACTTGGCAGTACATCAAGTGTA
TCATATGCCAAGTACGCCCCCTATTGACGTCAATGACGGTAAATGGCCCGCCTGGCATTATGCCCAGTAC
ATGACCTTATGGGACTTTCCTACTTGGCAGTACATCTACGTATTAGTCATCGCTATTACCATGGTGATGC
GGTTTTGGCAGTACATCAATGGGCGTGGATAGCGGTTTGACTCACGGGGATTTCCAAGTCTCCACCCCAT
TGACGTCAATGGGAGTTTGTTTTGGCACCAAAATCAACGGGACTTTCCAAAATGTCGTAACAACTCCGCC
CCATTGACGCAAATGGGCGGTAGGCGTGTACGGTGGGAGGTCTATATAAGCAGAGCTCTCTGGCTAACTA
GAGAACCCACTGCTTACTGGCTTATCGAAATTAATACGACTCACTATAGGGAGACCCAAGCTGGCTAGCC
ACCATGGCCTCTACTCATCAATCTTCTACTGAACCTAGCTCCACCGGCAAATCTGAAGAGACTAAGAAGG
ACGCTTCCCAGGGCAGTGGCCAGGACAGCAAAAACGTTACCGTTACCAAGGGCACCGGCTCCTCCGCCAC
CAGCGCCGCCATCGTGAAAACCGGCGGGAGCCAGGGCAAGGACTCAAGTACAACGGCGGGCAGCTCCAGC
ACACAGGGCCAGAAGTTCTCCACCACACCAACCGACCCAAAGACCTTCAGTAGTGACCAGAAGGAGAAGA
GCAAATCACCCGCCAAAGAGGTGCCCTCCGGCGGCGACTCTAAATCCCAGGGCGACACCAAGTCTCAGTC
TGATGCCAAGAGCAGCGGACAGAGCCAGGGCCAGAGTAAGGATTCCGGGAAGTCATCCTCCGACAGCTCC
AAGTCTCACAGCGTGATCGGCGCCGTGAAAGACGTGGTCGCCGGCGCCAAGGACGTGGCCGGCAAAGCCG
TGGAGGACGCCCCTTCCATTATGCACACCGCCGTCGATGCAGTCAAGAACGCCGCCACAACAGTCAAGGA
CGTGGCCTCTAGCGCAGCCAGTACCGTGGCCGAGAAGGTGGTGGATGCCTATCATTCAGTGGTTGGCGAC
AAGACCGACGATAAGAAGGAGGGAGAGCACTCTGGCGATAAGAAAGACGACTCAAAGGCTGGCTCCGGCA
GCGGCCAGGGCGGCGACAACAAGAAGAGCGAGGGCGAAACCTCTGGGCAGGCCGAGAGCAGCAGCGGGAA
CGAGGGCGCCGCACCCGCCAAGGGAAGAGGCAGGGGCCGCCCCCCAGCCGCCGCCAAGGGGGTCGCCAAG
GGGGCCGCCAAGGGGGCCGCAGCGTCTAAGGGCGCCAAGTCCGGCGCCGAGTCCAGCAAAGGCGGGGAGC
AGTCCTCCGGGGACATTGAAATGGCCGACGCCTCTAGCAAGGGGGGCAGCGACCAGAGAGATTCTGCCGC
CACCGTGGGCGAGGGGGGCGCTAGTGGCAGCGAAGGCGGCGCTAAAAAGGGCAGAGGCAGAGGGGCTGGC
AAGAAAGCCGACGCCGGGGACACCTCCGCAGAGCCGCCCAGGCGCAGCAGCAGGCTCACCAGTTCCGGAA
CCGGCGCAGGCTCCGCCCCCGCTGCCGCCAAGGGCGGCGCCAAGCGCGCCGCCAGCAGCTCATCCACCCC
CAGCAACGCAAAGAAGCAGGCCACCGGGGGAGCCGGGAAGGCCGCCGCTACCAAGGCCACCGCTGCTAAG
TCCGCCGCAAGCAAGGCCCCCCAGAACGGCGCCGGCGCCAAGAAGAAAGGGGGGAAGGCCGGGGGACGCA
AGCGGAAGTGAGGATCTGGGGACTACAAGGACGACGACGACAAGTGAACCCGCTGATCAGCCTCGACTGT
GCCTTCTAGTTGCCAGCCATCTGTTGTTTGCCCCTCCCCCGTGCCTTCCTTGACCCTGGAAGGTGCCACT
CCCACTGTCCTTTCCTAATAAAATGAGGAAATTGCATCGCATTGTCTGAGTAGGTGTCATTCTATTCTGG
GGGGTGGGGTGGGGCAGGACAGCAAGGGGGAGGATTGGGAAGACAATAGCAGGCATGCTGGGGATGCGGT
GGGCTCTATGGCTTCTGAGGCGGAAAGAACCAGCTGGGGCTCTAGGGGGTATCCCC
[124 nt withheld, positions 2577-2700]
C
[91 nt withheld, positions 2702-2792]
A
[49 nt withheld, positions 2794-2842]
CCTTTGACGTTGGAGTCCACGTTCTTT
[37 nt withheld, positions 2870-2906]
ACCCTATCTCGGTCTATTCTTTTGATTTATAAGGGATTTTGCCGATTTCGGCCTATTGGTTAAAAAATGA
GCTGATTTAACAAAAATTTAACGCGAATTAATTCTGTGGAATGTGTGTCAGTTAGGGTGTGGAAAGTCCC
CAGGCTCCCCAGCAGGCAGAAGTATGCAAAGCATGCATCTCAATTAGTCAGCAACCAGGTGTGGAAAGTC
CCCAGGCTCCCCAGCAGGCAGAAGTATGCAAAGCATGCATCTCAATTAGTCAGCAACCATAGTCCCGCCC
CTAACTCCGCCCATCCCGCCCCTAACTCCGCCCAGTTCCGCCCATTCTCCGCCCCATGGCTGACTAATTT
TTTTTATTTATGCAGAGGCCGAGGCCGCCTCTGCCTCTGAGCTATTCCAGAAGTAGTGAGGAGGCTTTTT
TGGAGGCCTAGGCTTTTGCAAAAAGCTCCCGGGAGCTTGTATATCCATTTTCGGATCTGATCAGCACGTG
TTGACAATTAATCATCGGCATAGTATATCGGCATAGTATAATACGACAAGGTGAGGAACTAAACCATGGC
CAAGTTGACCAGTGCCGTTCCGGTGCTCACCGCGCGCGACGTCGCCGGAGCGGTCGAGTTCTGGACCGAC
CGGCTCGGGTTCTCCCGGGACTTCGTGGAGGACGACTTCGCCGGTGTGGTCCGGGACGACGTGACCCTGT
TCATCAGCGCGGTCCAGGACCAGGTGGTGCCGGACAACACCCTGGCCTGGGTGTGGGTGCGCGGCCTGGA
CGAGCTGTACGCCGAGTGGTCGGAGGTCGTGTCCACGAACTTCCGGGACGCCTCCGGGCCGGCCATGACC
GAGATCGGCGAGCAGCCGTGGGGGCGGGAGTTCGCCCTGCGCGACCCGGCCGGCAACTGCGTGCACTTCG
TGGCCGAGGAGCAGGACTGACACGTGCTACGAGATTTCGATTCCACCGCCGCCTTCTATGAAAGGTTGGG
CTTCGGAATCGTTTTCCGGGACGCCGGCTGGATGATCCTCCAGCGCGGGGATCTCATGCTGGAGTTCTTC
GCCCACCCCAACTTGTTTATTGCAGCTTATAATGGTTACAAATAAAGCAATAGCATCACAAATTTCACAA
ATAAAGCATTTTTTTCACTGCATTCTAGTTGTGGTTTGTCCAAACTCATCAATGTATCTTATCATGTCTG
TATACCGTCGACCTCTAGCTAGAGCTTGGCGTAATCATGGTCATAGCTGTTTCCTGTGTGAAATTGTTAT
CCGCTCACAATTCCACACAACATACGAGCCGGAAGCATAAAGTGTAAAGCCTGGGGTGCCTAATGAGTGA
GCTAACTTACATTAATTGCGTTGCGCTCACTGCCCGCTTTCCAGTCGGGAAACCTGTCGTGCCAGCTGCA
TTAATGAATCGGCCAACGCGCGGGGAGAGGCGGTTTGCGTATTGGGCGCTCTTCCGCTTCCTCGCTCACT
GACTCGCTGCGCTCGGTCGTTCGGCTGCGGCGAGCGGTATCAGCTCACTCAAAGGCGGTAATACGGTTAT
CCACAGAATCAGGGGATAACGCAGGAAAGAACATGTGAGCAAAAGGCCAGCAAAAGGCCAGGAACCGTAA
AAAGGCCGCGTTGCTGGCGTTTTTCCATAGGCTCCGCCCCCCTGACGAGCATCACAAAAATCGACGCTCA
AGTCAGAGGTGGCGAAACCCGACAGGACTATAAAGATACCAGGCGTTTCCCCCTGGAAGCTCCCTCGTGC
GCTCTCCTGTTCCGACCCTGCCGCTTACCGGATACCTGTCCGCCTTTCTCCCTTCGGGAAGCGTGGCGCT
TTCTCATAGCTCACGCTGTAGGTATCTCAGTTCGGTGTAGGTCGTTCGCTCCAAGCTGGGCTGTGTGCAC
GAACCCCCCGTTCAGCCCGACCGCTGCGCCTTATCCGGTAACTATCGTCTTGAGTCCAACCCGGTAAGAC
ACGACTTATCGCCACTGGCAGCAGCCACTGGTAACAGGATTAGCAGAGCGAGGTATGTAGGCGGTGCTAC
AGAGTTCTTGAAGTGGTGGCCTAACTACGGCTACACTAGAAGAACAGTATTTGGTATCTGCGCTCTGCTG
AAGCCAGTTACCTTCGGAAAAAGAGTTGGTAGCTCTTGATCCGGCAAACAAACCACCGCTGGTAGCGGTG
GTTTTTTTGTTTGCAAGCAGCAGATTACGCGCAGAAAAAAAGGATCTCAAGAAGATCCTTTGATCTTTTC
TACGGGGTCTGACGCTCAGTGGAACGAAAACTCACGTTAAGGGATTTTGGTCATGAGATTATCAAAAAGG
ATCTTCACCTAGATCCTTTTAAATTAAAAATGAAGTTTTAAATCAATCTAAAGTATATATGAGTAAACTT
GGTCTGACAGTTACCAATGCTTAATCAGTGAGGCACCTATCTCAGCGATCTGTCTATTTCGTTCATCCAT
AGTTGCCTGACTCCCCGTCGTGTAGATAACTACGATACGGGAGGGCTTACCATCTGGCCCCAGTGCTGCA
ATGATACCGCGAGACCCACGCTCACCGGCTCCAGATTTATCAGCAATAAACCAGCCAGCCGGAAGGGCCG
AGCGCAGAAGTGGTCCTGCAACTTTATCCGCCTCCATCCAGTCTATTAATTGTTGCCGGGAAGCTAGAGT
AAGTAGTTCGCCAGTTAATAGTTTGCGCAACGTTGTTGCCATTGCTACAGGCATCGTGGTGTCACGCTCG
TCGTTTGGTATGGCTTCATTCAGCTCCGGTTCCCAACGATCAAGGCGAGTTACATGATCCCCCATGTTGT
GCAAAAAAGCGGTTAGCTCCTTCGGTCCTCCGATCGTTGTCAGAAGTAAGTTGGCCGCAGTGTTATCACT
CATGGTTATGGCAGCACTGCATAATTCTCTTACTGTCATGCCATCCGTAAGATGCTTTTCTGTGACTGGT
GAGTACTCAACCAAGTCATTCTGAGAATAGTGTATGCGGCGACCGAGTTGCTCTTGCCCGGCGTCAATAC
GGGATAATACCGCGCCACATAGCAGAACTTTAAAAGTGCTCATCATTGGAAAACGTTCTTCGGGGCGAAA
ACTCTCAAGGATCTTACCGCTGTTGAGATCCAGTTCGATGTAACCCACTCGTGCACCCAACTGATCTTCA
GCATCTTTTACTTTCACCAGCGTTTCTGGGTGAGCAAAAACAGGAAGGCAAAATGCCGCAAAAAAGGGAA
TAAGGGCGACACGGAAATGTTGAATACTCATACTCTTCCTTTTTCAATATTATTGAAGCATTTATCAGGG
TTATTGTCTCATGAGCGGATACATATTTGAATGTATTTAGAAAAATAAACAAATAGGGGTTCCGCGCACA
TTTCCCCGAAAAGTGCCA
Features (pLannotate 1.2.2; 22 found; start..end, strand, type, name):
     37..89      -  misc_feature   bom (fragment): basis of mobility region from pBR322
    244..623     +  enhancer       CMV enhancer: human cytomegalovirus immediate early enhancer
    624..827     +  promoter       CMV promoter: human cytomegalovirus (CMV) immediate early promoter
    823..856     +  LTR            5' LTR (truncated) (fragment): truncated 5' long terminal repeat (LTR) from HIV-1
    872..890     +  promoter       T7 promoter: promoter for bacteriophage T7 RNA polymerase
    914..2248    +  CDS            Dsup: DSUP_RAMVA - Experimental evidence at protein level: Swiss-Prot protein existence level 1. Unique chromatin-associating protein that contributes to the organism's exceptional tolerance to harsh environmental stresses (PubMed:27649274, PubMed:31571581). Binds with a higher affinity to nucleosomes than to free DNA (PubMed:31571581). Protects chromatin from damage caused by hydroxyl radical-mediated cleavage induced by X-rays or treatment with hydrogen peroxide (PubMed:27649274, PubMed:31571581). Suppresses X-ray-induced DNA damage that includes single-strand breaks (SSBs) as well as more hazardo
   2264..2284    +  CDS            FLAG (fragment): FLAG® epitope tag, followed by an enterokinase cleavage site
   2307..2531    +  polyA_signal   bGH poly(A) signal: bovine growth hormone polyadenylation signal
   2535..2556    +  promoter       SV40 promoter (fragment): SV40 enhancer and early promoter
   2577..3005    +  rep_origin     f1 ori (sequence partly withheld): f1 bacteriophage origin of replication; arrow indicates direction of (+) strand synthesis
   3019..3348    +  promoter       SV40 promoter: SV40 enhancer and early promoter
   3396..3443    +  promoter       EM7 promoter: synthetic bacterial promoter&nbsp
   3462..3836    +  CDS            BleoR: antibiotic-binding protein; Sh ble from Streptoalloteichus hindustanus; confers resistance to bleomycin, phleomycin, and Zeocin™
   3846..3971    +  CDS            ble (fragment): BLE_KLEPN - Experimental evidence at protein level: Swiss-Prot protein existence level 1. Binding protein with a strong affinity to the bleomycin family of antibiotics. Binds to CL990; an antimitotic-antibiotic compound. From Klebsiella pneumoniae.
   3966..4087    +  polyA_signal   SV40 poly(A) signal: SV40 polyadenylation signal
   4160..4176    -  protein_bind   lac operator: The lac repressor binds to the lac operator to inhibit transcription in E. coli. This inhibition can be relieved by adding lactose or isopropyl-β-D-thiogalactopyranoside (IPTG). lac repressor encoded by lacI
   4184..4214    -  promoter       lac promoter: promoter for the E. coli lac operon
   4229..4250    -  protein_bind   CAP binding site: CAP binding activates transcription in the presence of cAMP. E. coli catabolite activator protein
   4263..4355    -  CDS            lacI (fragment): lac repressor; lacI; The lac repressor binds to the lac operator to inhibit transcription in E. coli. This inhibition can be relieved by adding lactose or isopropyl-β-D-thiogalactopyranoside (IPTG).
   4538..5126    -  rep_origin     ori: high-copy-number ColE1/pMB1/pBR322/pUC origin of replication
   5297..6157    -  CDS            AmpR: β-lactamase; bla; confers resistance to ampicillin, carbenicillin, and related antibiotics
   6158..6262    -  promoter       AmpR promoter: bla
