[The description below was written by a language model from this plasmid's Addgene catalogue record and pLannotate feature annotations shown in this document.]
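Description:
pST_DSUP_RAMVA (pBS0353) is a 6,284-nt mammalian expression plasmid that produces the tardigrade damage suppressor protein Dsup from Ramazzottius varieornatus in cultured mammalian cells. The record names the backbone as YK 02, and the insert was introduced by Gibson cloning. In E. coli the plasmid is maintained at high copy through a ColE1/pUC-type origin and selected with ampicillin via a β-lactamase gene under its native promoter. An f1 origin is also present, along with small remnants of lac regulatory sequences and a bom fragment carried over from the parental vectors.

The expression cassette uses the human CMV immediate-early enhancer and promoter to drive the Dsup coding sequence. A short downstream annotation matches a FLAG epitope fragment, suggesting a C-terminal FLAG tag for detection, and the transcript is terminated by the bovine growth hormone polyadenylation signal. A T7 promoter lies between the CMV promoter and the coding sequence, which could support in vitro transcription or serve as a sequencing primer site. A second cassette places the Sh ble gene under tandem SV40 early and EM7 promoters with an SV40 polyadenylation signal, giving Zeocin/bleomycin-family resistance that can be used in both mammalian cells and bacteria. The brief HIV-1 LTR and Klebsiella ble matches are probably incidental annotation hits.

Dsup is a chromatin-associating protein that binds nucleosomes and shields DNA from hydroxyl radical and X-ray damage. The depositors used this construct in a screen of extremotolerance-associated proteins in human cells, where it ranked among the top performers in protecting against apoptosis. The empty pSecTag2 B vector served as the negative control.
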