Addgene plasmid #185189: pST_DSUP_RAMVA (pBS0353)
Purpose: For the mammalian expression of the tardigrade protein DSUP_RAMVA. This is one of the top performing targets in our apoptosis assay (it protected from apoptosis).
Depositing lab: Pamela Silver. Publication: Natural and Designed Proteins Inspired by Extremotolerant Organisms Can Form Condensates and Attenuate Apoptosis in Human Cells. Veling MT, Nguyen DT, Thadani NN, Oster ME, Rollins NJ, Brock KP, Bethel NP, Lim S, Baker D, Way JC, Marks DS, Chang RL, Silver PA. ACS Synth Biol. 2022 Mar 18;11(3):1292-1302. doi: 10.1021/acssynbio.1c00572. Epub 2022 Feb 18. PubMed 35176859.
Backbone
  Vector backbone: YK 02
  Vector type: Mammalian Expression
Growth in bacteria
  Bacterial resistance: Ampicillin, 100 μg/mL
  Growth temperature: 37°C
  Growth strain: DH5alpha
  Copy number: High Copy
Gene/Insert
  Gene/Insert name: DSUP_RAMVA
  Species: R. varieornatus
  Insert size (bp): 1374
  Cloning method: Gibson Cloning
Terms and licenses: Academic/Nonprofit Terms; Industry Terms: Not Available to Industry
Depositor comments: This is one of the top performing targets in our apoptosis assay (it protected from apoptosis). See supplemental table 2 in our paper to see its performance in our assay. The negative control for this assay is pSecTag2 B which can be obtained from Thermo here https://www.thermofisher.com/order/catalog/product/V90020
How to cite: pST_DSUP_RAMVA (pBS0353) was a gift from Pamela Silver (Addgene plasmid # 185189 ; http://n2t.net/addgene:185189 ; RRID:Addgene_185189)
